>Addgene plasmid #35649 | pAAVscCBPITuD122Gpluc7x122BT | depositor full sequence | sequence record 43852 | pAAVscCBPITuD122Gpluc7x122BT sequence 5368 bps
CTGCGCGCTCGCTCGCTCACTGAGGCCGCCCGGGCAAAGCCCGGGCGTCGGGCGACCTTTGGTCGCCCGG
CCTCAGTGAGCGAGCGAGCGCGCAGAGAGGGAGTGTAGCCATGCTCTAGGAAGATCAATTCGGTACAATT
CACGCGTCGACATTGATTATTGACTCTGGTCGTTACATAACTTACGGTAAATGGCCCGCCTGGCTGACCG
CCCAACGACCCCGCCCATTGACGTCAATAATGACGTATGTTCCCATAGTAACGCCAATAGGGACTTTCCA
TTGACGTCAATGGGTGGAGTATTTACGGTAAACTGCCCACTTGGCAGTACATCAAGTGTATCATATGCCA
AGTACGCCCCCTATTGACGTCAATGACGGTAAATGGCCCGCCTGGCATTATGCCCAGTACATGACCTTAT
GGGACTTTCCTACTTGGCAGTACATCTACTCGAGGCCACGTTCTGCTTCACTCTCCCCATCTCCCCCCCC
TCCCCACCCCCAATTTTGTATTTATTTATTTTTTAATTATTTTGTGCAGCGATGGGGGCGGGGGGGGGGG
GGGGGGGGGCGCGCGCCAGGCGGGGCGGGGCGGGGCGAGGGGCGGGGCGGGGCGAGGCGGAGAGGTGCGG
CGGCAGCCAATCAGAGCGGCGCGCTCCGAAAGTTTCCTTTTATGGCGAGGCGGCGGCGGCGGCGGCCCTA
TAAAAAGCGAAGCGCGCGGCGGGCGGGAGCGGGATCAGCCACCGCGGTGGCGGCCCTAGAGTCGATCGAG
GAACTGAAAAACCAGAAAGTTAACTGGTAAGTTTAGTCTTTTTGTCTTTTATTTCAGCCCCAGTGGAAAG
ACGCGCAGGCAAAACGCACCACGTGACGGAGCGTGACCGCGCGCCGAGCGCGCGCCAAGGTCGGGCAGGA
AGAGGGCCTATTTCCCATGATTCCTTCATATTTGCATATACGATACAAGGCTGTTAGAGAGATAATTAGA
ATTAATTTGACTGTAAACACAAAGATATTAGTACAAAATACGTGACGTAGAAAGTAATAATTTCTTGGGT
AGTTTGCAGTTTTAAAATTATGTTTTAAAATGGACTATCATATGCTTACCGTAACTTGAAAGTATTTCGA
TTTCTTGGGTTTATATATCTTGTGGAAAGGACGCGGGATCCGACGGCGCTAGGATCATCAACCAAACACC
ATTGATCTTCACACTCCACAAGTATTCTGGTCACAGAATACAACCAAACACCATTGATCTTCACACTCCA
CAAGATGATCCTAGCGCCGTCTTTTTTAAGCTGTCCCGGATCCGGTGGTGGTGCAAATCAAAGAACTGCT
CCTCAGTGGATGTTGCCTTTACTTCTAGGCCTGTACGGAAGTGTTACTTCTGCTCTAAAAGCTGCGGAAT
TGTACCCGCGGCCGATCCACCGGTCGCCACCATCTAGCATGGGAGTCAAAGTTCTGTTTGCCCTGATCTG
CATCGCTGTGGCCGAGGCCAAGCCCACCGAGAACAACGAAGACTTCAACATCGTGGCCGTGGCCAGCAAC
TTCGCGACCACGGATCTCGATGCTGACCGCGGGAAGTTGCCCGGCAAGAAGCTGCCGCTGGAGGTGCTCA
AAGAGATGGAAGCCAATGCCCGGAAAGCTGGCTGCACCAGGGGCTGTCTGATCTGCCTGTCCCACATCAA
GTGCACGCCCAAGATGAAGAAGTTCATCCCAGGACGCTGCCACACCTACGAAGGCGACAAAGAGTCCGCA
CAGGGCGGCATAGGCGAGGCGATCGTCGACATTCCTGAGATTCCTGGGTTCAAGGACTTGGAGCCCATGG
AGCAGTTCATCGCACAGGTCGATCTGTGTGTGGACTGCACAACTGGCTGCCTCAAAGGGCTTGCCAACGT
GCAGTGTTCTGACCTGCTCAAGAAGTGGCTGCCGCAACGCTGTGCGACCTTTGCCAGCAAGATCCAGGGC
CAGGTGGACAAGATCAAGGGGGCCGGTGGTGACTAGCTCGACGCTGATCGATCCATCGCCGTGTAACAAA
CACCATACAACACTCCACAAACACCATACAACACTCCACAAACACCATACAACACTCCACAAACACCATA
CAACACTCCACAAACACCATACAACACTCCACAAACACCATACAACACTCCACAAACACCATACAACACT
CCAGGATCAGCCTCGACTGTGCCTTCTAGTTGCCAGCCATCTGTTGTTTGCCCCTCCCCCGTGCCTTCCT
TGACCCTGGAAGGTGCCACTCCCACTGTCCTTTCCTAATAAAATGAGGAAATTGCATCGCATTGTCTGAG
TAGGTGTCATTCTATTCTGGGGGGTGGGGTGGGGCAGGACAGCAAGGGGGAGGATTGGGAAGACAATTAG
GTAGATAAGTAGCATGGCGGGTTAATCATTAACTACAAGGAACCCCTAGTGATGGAGTTGGCCACTCCCT
CTCTGCGCGCTCGCTCGCTCACTGAGGCCGGGCGACCAAAGGTCGCCCGACGCCCGGGCTTTGCCCGGGC
GGCCTCAGTGAGCGAGCGAGCGCGCAGCCTTAATTAACCTAATTCACTGGCCGTCGTTTTACAACGTCGT
GACTGGGAAAACCCTGGCGTTACCCAACTTAATCGCCTTGCAGCACATCCCCCTTTCGCCAGCTGGCGTA
ATAGCGAAGAGGCCCGCACCGATCGCCCTTCCCAACAGTTGCGCAGCCTGAATGGCGAATGGG
[124 nt withheld, positions 2724-2847]
C
[91 nt withheld, positions 2849-2939]
A
[49 nt withheld, positions 2941-2989]
CCTTTGACGTTGGAGTCCACGTTCTTT
[37 nt withheld, positions 3017-3053]
ACCCTATCTCGGTCTATTCTTTTGATTTATAAGGGATTTTGCCGATTTCGGCCTATTGGTTAAAAAATGA
GCTGATTTAACAAAAATTTAACGCGAATTTTAACAAAATATTAACGCTTACAATTTAGGTGGCACTTTTC
GGGGAAATGTGCGCGGAACCCCTATTTGTTTATTTTTCTAAATACATTCAAATATGTATCCGCTCATGAG
ACAATAACCCTGATAAATGCTTCAATAATATTGAAAAAGGAAGAGTATGAGTATTCAACATTTCCGTGTC
GCCCTTATTCCCTTTTTTGCGGCATTTTGCCTTCCTGTTTTTGCTCACCCAGAAACGCTGGTGAAAGTAA
AAGATGCTGAAGATCAGTTGGGTGCACGAGTGGGTTACATCGAACTGGATCTCAACAGCGGTAAGATCCT
TGAGAGTTTTCGCCCCGAAGAACGTTTTCCAATGATGAGCACTTTTAAAGTTCTGCTATGTGGCGCGGTA
TTATCCCGTATTGACGCCGGGCAAGAGCAACTCGGTCGCCGCATACACTATTCTCAGAATGACTTGGTTG
AGTACTCACCAGTCACAGAAAAGCATCTTACGGATGGCATGACAGTAAGAGAATTATGCAGTGCTGCCAT
AACCATGAGTGATAACACTGCGGCCAACTTACTTCTGACAACGATCGGAGGACCGAAGGAGCTAACCGCT
TTTTTGCACAACATGGGGGATCATGTAACTCGCCTTGATCGTTGGGAACCGGAGCTGAATGAAGCCATAC
CAAACGACGAGCGTGACACCACGATGCCTGTAGCAATGGCAACAACGTTGCGCAAACTATTAACTGGCGA
ACTACTTACTCTAGCTTCCCGGCAACAATTAATAGACTGGATGGAGGCGGATAAAGTTGCAGGACCACTT
CTGCGCTCGGCCCTTCCGGCTGGCTGGTTTATTGCTGATAAATCTGGAGCCGGTGAGCGTGGGTCTCGCG
GTATCATTGCAGCACTGGGGCCAGATGGTAAGCCCTCCCGTATCGTAGTTATCTACACGACGGGGAGTCA
GGCAACTATGGATGAACGAAATAGACAGATCGCTGAGATAGGTGCCTCACTGATTAAGCATTGGTAACTG
TCAGACCAAGTTTACTCATATATACTTTAGATTGATTTAAAACTTCATTTTTAATTTAAAAGGATCTAGG
TGAAGATCCTTTTTGATAATCTCATGACCAAAATCCCTTAACGTGAGTTTTCGTTCCACTGAGCGTCAGA
CCCCGTAGAAAAGATCAAAGGATCTTCTTGAGATCCTTTTTTTCTGCGCGTAATCTGCTGCTTGCAAACA
AAAAAACCACCGCTACCAGCGGTGGTTTGTTTGCCGGATCAAGAGCTACCAACTCTTTTTCCGAAGGTAA
CTGGCTTCAGCAGAGCGCAGATACCAAATACTGTTCTTCTAGTGTAGCCGTAGTTAGGCCACCACTTCAA
GAACTCTGTAGCACCGCCTACATACCTCGCTCTGCTAATCCTGTTACCAGTGGCTGCTGCCAGTGGCGAT
AAGTCGTGTCTTACCGGGTTGGACTCAAGACGATAGTTACCGGATAAGGCGCAGCGGTCGGGCTGAACGG
GGGGTTCGTGCACACAGCCCAGCTTGGAGCGAACGACCTACACCGAACTGAGATACCTACAGCGTGAGCT
ATGAGAAAGCGCCACGCTTCCCGAAGGGAGAAAGGCGGACAGGTATCCGGTAAGCGGCAGGGTCGGAACA
GGAGAGCGCACGAGGGAGCTTCCAGGGGGAAACGCCTGGTATCTTTATAGTCCTGTCGGGTTTCGCCACC
TCTGACTTGAGCGTCGATTTTTGTGATGCTCGTCAGGGGGGCGGAGCCTATGGAAAAACGCCAGCAACGC
GGCCTTTTTACGGTTCCTGGCCTTTTGCTGGCCTTTTGCTCACATGTTCTTTCCTGCGTTATCCCCTGAT
TCTGTGGATAACCGTATTACCGCCTTTGAGTGAGCTGATACCGCTCGCCGCAGCCGAACGACCGAGCGCA
GCGAGTCAGTGAGCGAGGAAGCGGAAGAGCGCCCAATACGCAAACCGCCTCTCCCCGCGCGTTGGCCGAT
TCATTAATGCAGCTGGCACGACAGGTTTCCCGACTGGAAAGCGGGCAGTGAGCGCAACGCAATTAATGTG
AGTTAGCTCACTCATTAGGCACCCCAGGCTTTACACTTTATGCTTCCGGCTCGTATGTTGTGTGGAATTG
TGAGCGGATAACAATTTCACACAGGAAACAGCTATGACCATGATTACGCCAGATTTAATTAAGGCCTTAA
TTAGG
Features (pLannotate 1.2.2; 20 found; start..end, strand, type, name):
    149..165     +  enhancer       CMV enhancer (fragment): human cytomegalovirus immediate early enhancer
    171..449     +  enhancer       CMV enhancer (fragment): human cytomegalovirus immediate early enhancer
    456..725     +  promoter       chicken β-actin promoter: No description available
    739..755     +  misc_feature   MCS (fragment): pBluescript multiple cloning site
    797..827     +  intron         SV40 intron (fragment): modified SV40 intron with splice donor and acceptor sites
    912..1152    +  promoter       U6 promoter: RNA polymerase III promoter for human U6 snRNA
   1293..1358    +  intron         SV40 intron (fragment): modified SV40 intron with splice donor and acceptor sites
   1439..1995    +  CDS            hGLuc (fragment): secreted Gaussia luciferase human codon-optimized
   2187..2298    +  polyA_signal   bGH poly(A) signal: bovine growth hormone polyadenylation signal
   2418..2548    +  repeat_region  AAV2 ITR (fragment): inverted terminal repeat of adeno-associated virus serotype 2 inverted
   2562..2719    +  CDS            lacZα (fragment): LacZα fragment of β-galactosidase; lacZ fragment
   2724..3152    +  rep_origin     f1 ori (sequence partly withheld): f1 bacteriophage origin of replication; arrow indicates direction of (+) strand synthesis
   3205..3309    +  promoter       AmpR promoter: bla
   3310..4170    +  CDS            AmpR: β-lactamase; bla; confers resistance to ampicillin, carbenicillin, and related antibiotics
   4341..4929    +  rep_origin     ori: high-copy-number ColE1/pMB1/pBR322/pUC origin of replication
   5112..5204    +  CDS            lacI (fragment): lac repressor; lacI; The lac repressor binds to the lac operator to inhibit transcription in E. coli. This inhibition can be relieved by adding lactose or isopropyl-β-D-thiogalactopyranoside (IPTG).
   5217..5238    +  protein_bind   CAP binding site: CAP binding activates transcription in the presence of cAMP. E. coli catabolite activator protein
   5253..5283    +  promoter       lac promoter: promoter for the E. coli lac operon
   5291..5307    +  protein_bind   lac operator: The lac repressor binds to the lac operator to inhibit transcription in E. coli. This inhibition can be relieved by adding lactose or isopropyl-β-D-thiogalactopyranoside (IPTG). lac repressor encoded by lacI
   5368..105     -  repeat_region  AAV2 ITR (fragment) (across the origin): inverted terminal repeat of adeno-associated virus serotype 2 inverted
