[The description below was written by a language model from this plasmid's Addgene catalogue record and pLannotate feature annotations shown in this document.]
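Description:
pAAVscCBPITuD122Gpluc7x122BT is a recombinant AAV vector plasmid. The "sc" in the name suggests a self-complementary genome design, though the record does not say so explicitly. It is built on the pAAVscCBPIGpluc7xmiR-122BT backbone and totals 5,368 bp. It is propagated in E. coli at high copy from a ColE1/pUC-type origin with ampicillin selection through β-lactamase. The bacterial portion also carries an f1 origin and remnants of the lac region (lacZα and lacI fragments, lac promoter and operator). Two AAV2 inverted terminal repeat fragments flank the expression cassette and define the segment that would be packaged into AAV particles.

Between the ITRs, a hybrid Pol II promoter (CMV enhancer fragments plus the chicken β-actin promoter) drives a human codon-optimized, secreted Gaussia luciferase, terminated by a bovine growth hormone polyadenylation signal. Upstream of the luciferase coding sequence lies a modified SV40 intron, which the annotation shows split into two fragments. The 461 bp synthetic insert sits between them and consists of a human U6 Pol III promoter expressing a "tough decoy" (TuD) RNA directed against miR-122, so the decoy cassette is embedded within the intron of the reporter transcript. The name indicates seven miR-122 binding sites ("7x122BT") linked to the luciferase, presumably in the unannotated stretch between the coding sequence and the poly(A) signal, although the feature table does not annotate them.

This arrangement would make the reporter sensitive to miR-122 repression, with the co-expressed TuD sequestering miR-122 and relieving that repression. Secreted luciferase would then serve as a readout of inhibitor activity. The associated publication concerns long-term inhibition of microRNA function in mice using rAAV vectors.
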