Addgene plasmid #35649: pAAVscCBPITuD122Gpluc7x122BT
Depositing lab: Phillip Zamore. Depositing organization: University of Massachusetts, Worcester. Publication: Long-term, efficient inhibition of microRNA function in mice using rAAV vectors. Xie J, Ameres SL, Friedline R, Hung JH, Zhang Y, Xie Q, Zhong L, Su Q, He R, Li M, Li H, Mu X, Zhang H, Broderick JA, Kim JK, Weng Z, Flotte TR, Zamore PD, Gao G. Nat Methods. 2012 Mar 4;9(4):403-9. doi: 10.1038/nmeth.1903. PubMed 22388288.
Backbone
  Vector backbone: pAAVscCBPIGpluc7xmiR-122BT
  Backbone size w/o insert (bp): 4903
  Vector type: AAV
Growth in bacteria
  Bacterial resistance: Ampicillin, 100 μg/mL
  Growth temperature: 37°C
  Growth strain: NEB Stable
  Copy number: High Copy
Gene/Insert
  Gene/Insert name: TuD miR-122
  Species: Synthetic
  Insert size (bp): 461
  Promoter: U6
  Cloning method: Restriction Enzyme; 5′ cloning site PpuMI (destroyed during cloning); 3′ cloning site PpuMI (destroyed during cloning)
  Sequencing primers: 5′ gagggcctatttcccatgat
Terms and licenses: Academic/Nonprofit Terms; Industry Terms: Not Available to Industry
How to cite: pAAVscCBPITuD122Gpluc7x122BT was a gift from Phillip Zamore (Addgene plasmid # 35649 ; http://n2t.net/addgene:35649 ; RRID:Addgene_35649)
