>Addgene plasmid #35649 | pAAVscCBPITuD122Gpluc7x122BT | addgene partial sequence | sequence record 133361 | hU6-F 5'-GAGGGCCTATTTCCCATGATT-3'
CTGTTAGAGAGATAATTAGAATTAATTTGACTGTAAACACAAAGATATTAGTACAAAATACGTGACGTAG
AAAGTAATAATTTCTTGGGTAGTTTGCAGTTTTAAAATTATGTTTTAAAATGGACTATCATATGCTTACC
GTAACTTGAAAGTATTTCGATTTCTTGGGTTTATATATCTTGTGGAAAGGACGCGGGATCCGACGGCGCT
AGGATCATCAACCAAACACCATTGATCTTCACACTCCACAAGTATTCTGGTCACAGAATACAACCAAACA
CCATTGATCTTCACACTCCACAAGATGATCCTAGCGCCGTCTTTTTTAAGCTGTCCCGGATCCGGTGGTG
GTGCAAATCAAAGAACTGCTCCTCAGTGGATGTTGCCTTTACTTCTAGGCCTGTACGGAAGTGTTACTTC
TGCTCTAAAAGCTGCGGAATTGTACCCGCGGCCGATCCACCGGTCGCCACCATCTAGCATGGGAGTCAAA
GTTCTGTTTGCCCTGATCTGCATCGCTGTGGCCGAGGCCAAGCCCACCGAGAACAACGAAGACTTCAACA
TCGTGGCCGTGGCCAGCAACTTCGCGACCACGGATCTCGATGCTGACCGCGGGAAGTTGCCCGGCAAGAA
GCTGCCGCTGGAGGTGCTCAAAGAGATGGAAGCCAATGCCCGGAAAGCTGGCTGCACCAGGGGCTGTCTG
ATCTGCCTGTCCCACATCAAGTGCACGCCCAAGATGAAGAAGTTCATCCCAGGACGCTGCCACACCTACG
AAGGCGACAAAGAGTCCGCACA
